Addgene plasmid #138193: pRiA4-VIR
Purpose: Virulence helper compatible with pCambia binary vectors.
Depositing lab: Qi-Jun Chen. Depositing organization: China Agricultural University. Publication: A Novel Ternary Vector System United with Morphogenic Genes Enhances CRISPR/Cas Delivery in Maize. Zhang Q, Zhang Y, Lu MH, Chai YP, Jiang YY, Zhou Y, Wang XC, Chen QJ. Plant Physiol. 2019 Sep 26. pii: pp.19.00767. doi: 10.1104/pp.19.00767. PubMed 31558579.
Backbone
  Vector backbone: pRiA4
  Vector type: Vir gene expression
Growth in bacteria
  Bacterial resistance: Spectinomycin, 50 μg/mL
  Growth temperature: 37°C
  Growth strain: DH5alpha
  Copy number: High Copy
Gene/Insert
  Gene/Insert name: vir gene cluster
  Cloning method: Restriction Enzyme; 5′ cloning site unknown (unknown if destroyed); 3′ cloning site unknown (unknown if destroyed)
  Sequencing primers: 5′ n/a
Terms and licenses: Academic/Nonprofit Terms; Industry Terms: Not Available to Industry
Depositor comments: Compatible with pCambia binary vectors.
How to cite: pRiA4-VIR was a gift from Qi-Jun Chen (Addgene plasmid # 138193 ; http://n2t.net/addgene:138193 ; RRID:Addgene_138193)
