[The description below was written by a language model from this plasmid's Addgene catalogue record and pLannotate feature annotations shown in this document.]
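Description:
pRiA4-VIR is a roughly 33 kb virulence helper plasmid for Agrobacterium-mediated plant transformation, built on a pRiA4 backbone and recorded as compatible with pCambia binary vectors. It serves as the third component of a ternary vector system, sitting alongside a T-DNA binary vector in the Agrobacterium host and supplying extra vir gene copies. The associated publication used this system with morphogenic genes to improve CRISPR/Cas delivery in maize.

The feature table shows two replication systems. The replicator region from Agrobacterium plasmid pRiA4b maintains the plasmid in Agrobacterium and presumably accounts for its coexistence with pCambia-type vectors. A high-copy ColE1/pUC-type origin, with the pBR322 bom mobility site and a remnant of rop, supports propagation in E. coli. Selection is by spectinomycin through an aadA (SmR) gene, which is flanked by small fragments of a gentamicin resistance gene and a class 1 integron Pc promoter.

The payload is a large vir gene cluster. It includes the complete virB operon (virB1 to virB11, with virB1 spanning the numbering origin of the circular sequence), which encodes the type IV secretion apparatus and T-pilus that transfer T-DNA. It also carries virG, the transcriptional activator of vir loci, and virC1 and virC2 on the opposite strand. Further genes are virD1 and virD2, which form the border-nicking endonuclease, a virD3 fragment and virD4, together with virE1 and virE2, the latter a single-stranded DNA-binding protein that aids nuclear uptake of T-DNA. No virA gene or T-DNA borders are annotated, and several stretches of a few kilobases have no annotation. The record does not state the Ti plasmid source of the cluster or the cloning sites used.
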