Features (pLannotate 1.2.2; 27 found; start..end, strand, type, name):
     18..380     +  CDS            virB2: VIRB2_RHIRD - Experimental evidence at protein level: Swiss-Prot protein existence level 1. VirB proteins are suggested to act at the bacterial surface and there play an important role in directing T-DNA transfer to plant cells. From Rhizobium radiobacter (Agrobacterium tumefaciens) (Agrobacterium radiobacter).
    383..706     +  CDS            virB3: VIRB3_AGRT9 - Protein inferred from homology: Swiss-Prot protein existence level 3. VirB proteins are suggested to act at the bacterial surface and there play an important role in directing T-DNA transfer to plant cells. From Agrobacterium tumefaciens (strain 15955).
    709..3075    +  CDS            virB4: VIRB4_RHIRD - Experimental evidence at protein level: Swiss-Prot protein existence level 1. A possible function of virB4 might be to provide the energy, via hydrolysis of ATP, for translocation of virulence proteins of the transfer of a T-DNA-protein complex across the agrobacterium membrane. From Rhizobium radiobacter (Agrobacterium tumefaciens) (Agrobacterium radiobacter).
   3093..3752    +  CDS            virB5: VIRB5_AGRFC - Experimental evidence at protein level: Swiss-Prot protein existence level 1. VirB proteins are suggested to act at the bacterial surface and there play an important role in directing T-DNA transfer to plant cells. From Agrobacterium fabrum (strain C58 / ATCC 33970) (Agrobacterium tumefaciens (strain C58)).
   3852..4736    +  CDS            virB6: VIRB6_AGRT9 - Protein inferred from homology: Swiss-Prot protein existence level 3. VirB proteins are suggested to act at the bacterial surface and there play an important role in directing T-DNA transfer to plant cells. From Agrobacterium tumefaciens (strain 15955).
   4773..4937    +  CDS            virB7: VIRB7_RHIRD - Experimental evidence at protein level: Swiss-Prot protein existence level 1. Is essential for the biogenesis of the T-pilus, which is required for virulence and T-DNA transfer to plant cells. When is associated with virB9, might function as a nucleation center for recruitment of VirB proteins during assembly of the T-DNA transfer machine. From Rhizobium radiobacter (Agrobacterium tumefaciens) (Agrobacterium radiobacter).
   4927..5637    +  CDS            virB8: VIRB8_AGRFC - Experimental evidence at protein level: Swiss-Prot protein existence level 1. VirB proteins are suggested to act at the bacterial surface and there play an important role in directing T-DNA transfer to plant cells. From Agrobacterium fabrum (strain C58 / ATCC 33970) (Agrobacterium tumefaciens (strain C58)).
   5637..6515    +  CDS            virB9: VIRB9_RHIRD - Experimental evidence at protein level: Swiss-Prot protein existence level 1. Is essential for the biogenesis of the T-pilus, which is required for virulence and T-DNA transfer to plant cells. When is associated with virB7, might function as a nucleation center for recruitment of VirB proteins during assembly of the T-DNA transfer machine. From Rhizobium radiobacter (Agrobacterium tumefaciens) (Agrobacterium radiobacter).
   6515..7642    +  CDS            virB10: VIRBA_AGRFC - Experimental evidence at protein level: Swiss-Prot protein existence level 1. VirB proteins are suggested to act at the bacterial surface and there play an important role in directing T-DNA transfer to plant cells. From Agrobacterium fabrum (strain C58 / ATCC 33970) (Agrobacterium tumefaciens (strain C58)).
   7688..8716    +  CDS            virB11: VIRBB_AGRT9 - Protein inferred from homology: Swiss-Prot protein existence level 3. Required for the transfer of T-DNA to plants. Couples energy, by means of ATP hydrolysis, to T-DNA transport. From Agrobacterium tumefaciens (strain 15955).
   8851..9651    +  CDS            virG: VIRG_AGRT9 - Protein inferred from homology: Swiss-Prot protein existence level 3. VirG is required for the positive regulation of at least two vir loci encoded by the Ti plasmid of A.tumefaciens. From Agrobacterium tumefaciens (strain 15955).
   9783..10373   -  CDS            virC2: VIRC2_AGRFC - Experimental evidence at protein level: Swiss-Prot protein existence level 1. From Agrobacterium fabrum (strain C58 / ATCC 33970) (Agrobacterium tumefaciens (strain C58)).
  10382..11071   -  CDS            virC1: VIRC1_AGRFC - Experimental evidence at protein level: Swiss-Prot protein existence level 1. From Agrobacterium fabrum (strain C58 / ATCC 33970) (Agrobacterium tumefaciens (strain C58)).
  11340..11780   +  CDS            virD1: VIRD1_AGRFC - Experimental evidence at protein level: Swiss-Prot protein existence level 1. Tumor formation by A.tumefaciens involves the transfer and integration of a defined segment (T-DNA) of Ti plasmid DNA into the plant nuclear genome. The virD operon encodes a site-specific endonuclease that cleaves at a unique site within both 24 bp direct repeats flanking the T-DNA. From Agrobacterium fabrum (strain C58 / ATCC 33970) (Agrobacterium tumefaciens (strain C58)).
  11817..13088   +  CDS            virD2: VIRD2_RHIRD - Experimental evidence at protein level: Swiss-Prot protein existence level 1. Tumor formation by A.tumefaciens involves the transfer and integration of a defined segment (T-DNA) of Ti plasmid DNA into the plant nuclear genome. The virD operon encodes a site-specific endonuclease that cleaves at a unique site within both 24 bp direct repeats flanking the T-DNA. From Rhizobium radiobacter (Agrobacterium tumefaciens) (Agrobacterium radiobacter).
  13111..13668   +  CDS            virD3 (fragment): VIRD3_RHIRD - Protein predicted: Swiss-Prot protein existence level 4. From Rhizobium radiobacter (Agrobacterium tumefaciens) (Agrobacterium radiobacter).
  13746..15683   +  CDS            virD4: VIRD4_AGRFC - Experimental evidence at protein level: Swiss-Prot protein existence level 1. From Agrobacterium fabrum (strain C58 / ATCC 33970) (Agrobacterium tumefaciens (strain C58)).
  18765..18959   +  CDS            virE1: VIRE1_RHIRD - Protein inferred from homology: Swiss-Prot protein existence level 3. Involved in DNA transformation; controls virE2 polymerization and prevents virE2 binding to DNA. From Rhizobium radiobacter (Agrobacterium tumefaciens) (Agrobacterium radiobacter).
  19042..20613   +  CDS            virE2: VIRE2_RHIRD - Experimental evidence at protein level: Swiss-Prot protein existence level 1. Involved in DNA transformation; mediates the nuclear uptake of single-stranded DNA copies of the transferred DNA (T-DNA) element. Binds single-stranded but not double-stranded DNA regardless of nucleotide sequence composition. From Rhizobium radiobacter (Agrobacterium tumefaciens) (Agrobacterium radiobacter).
  22829..27464   -  misc_feature   pRi replicator region: replicator region from Agrobacterium plasmid pRiA 4b
  27469..27510   +  CDS            rop (fragment): Rop protein, which maintains plasmids at low copy number; rop
  27612..27752   +  misc_feature   bom: basis of mobility region from pBR322
  27938..28526   -  rep_origin     ori: high-copy-number ColE1/pMB1/pBR322/pUC origin of replication
  28782..29569   -  CDS            SmR (fragment): aminoglycoside adenylyltransferase (Murphy, 1985); aadA; confers resistance to spectinomycin and streptomycin
  29580..29636   -  CDS            GmR (fragment): gentamycin acetyltransferase; aacC1; confers resistance to gentamycin
  29812..29835   -  promoter       Pc promoter (fragment): intI1 (promoter lies within the coding sequence); class 1 integron promoter
  32325..33041   +  CDS            virB1: VIRB1_AGRT9 - Protein inferred from homology: Swiss-Prot protein existence level 3. VirB proteins are suggested to act at the bacterial surface and there play an important role in directing T-DNA transfer to plant cells. From Agrobacterium tumefaciens (strain 15955).
>Addgene plasmid #138193 | pRiA4-VIR | addgene full sequence | sequence record 275637 | Addgene NGS Result
TAAGGAGGTGCGCATTGATGCGATGCTTTGAGAGATACCGTTTACATCTAAATCGCCTCTCGCTCTCGAA
TGCGATGATGCGCGTGATATCGAGCTGCGCCCCAAGCTTGTGCGGTGCAATTGCATGGAGCATTTCCTCA
TCCGGACCCGCCGCAGCGCAATCTGCGGGTGGCGGCACTGACCCCGCCACAATGGTTAACAATATATGCA
CGTTTATCCTTGGTCCGTTCGGCCAGTCACTCGCTGTTCTCGGCATTGTCGCTATCGGGATCTCCTGGAT
GTTCGGGCGGGCTTCGCTTGGGCTGGTTGCCGGCGTCGTCGGCGGCATTGTTATCATGTTTGGGGCGAGC
TTCCTCGGCCAAACGCTCACTGGCGGTAGTTGATGGCTGATCGTTTGGAAGAATCGACCCTTTACCTCGC
AGCCACACGGCCCGCATTGTTTCTTGGGGTGCCACTGACATTGGCAGGGTTATTCATGATGTTCGCCGGC
TTTGTCATCGTTATCGTTCAGAACCCGCTCTACGAAGTCGTTCTCGTGCCGTTATGGTTTGCAGCCCGGC
TCATCGTGGAGCGAGACTACAATGCGGCGAGCGTCGTCCTGCTATTTTTGCGGACCGCGGGAAGAAGCAT
TGATAGTGCAGTTTGGGGGGGCGCTACTGTTAGCCCAAATCCAATTAGGGTTCCCCCACGAGGGAGAGGA
ATGGTGTGATGCTCGGCGCGAGTGGAACGACCGAAAGATCCGGTGAGATCTATCTCCCTTATATTGGCCA
CCTCAGCGACCATATCGTCCTTCTTGAAGACGGATCGATCATGACCATTGCGAGAATTGATGGCGTTGCA
TTCGAGCTTGAGGAAACTGAAATGCGCAATGCGCGTTGTCGTGCGTTCAACACGCTGTTGCGCAATATCG
CTGATGATCATGTGTCAATATATGCTCACCTCGTACGTCATGCCGACGTGCCATCATCGGCGCCGCGACA
CTTCCGTAGTGTTTTCGCCGCTAGCCTGAACGAAGCTTTTGAACAGCGCGTGCTCTCCGGCCAACTCCTC
CGCAATGAACACTTCCTTACGTTGATTGTCTACCCACAGGCGGCTTTAGGGAAGGTAAAGAGGAGGTTCA
CCAAGCTAAGCGGAAAAAGGGAAAACGATCTCACGGGCCAGATCAGGAACATGGAAGATCTTTGGCATGT
TGTCGCTGGCTCTCTTAAAGCGTATGGCCTGCATCGTCTTGGCATCCGCGAGAAGCAGGGTGTGCTCTTC
ACCGAAATTGGCGAAGCGCTACGGTTGATCATGACTGGTCGGTTCACACCGGTTCCGGTCGTCAGCGGCT
CACTCGGCGCTTCGATTTATACCGACAGAGTCATTTGCGGCAAGCGAGGACTCGAGATCAGAACGCCAAA
AGACAGTTACGTTGGATCCATCTATTCGTTTCGCGAATACCCTGCAAAAACACGGCCGGGCATGCTCAAC
GCGCTGCTATCCCTCGATTTTCCACTTGTTCTCACGCAGAGTTTTTCGTTCCTGACTCGCCCGCAAGCGC
ACGCGAAACTTAGCCTCAAATCGAGCCAGATGCTGAGTTCCGGCGATAAAGCCGTGACTCAAATCGGCAA
ATTATCCGAGGCTGAGGACGCACTTGCGAGCAACGAATTCGTTATGGGCTCACATCATTTGAGCCTTTGC
GTCTATGCAGACGATCTCAATAGTCTTGGGGACAGGGGCGCGCGGGCTCGGACACGAATGGCGGATGCTG
GAGCCGTGGTTGTCCAAGAAGGTATTGGTATGGAAGCGGCCTATTGGTCCCAATTGCCGGGGAATTTTAA
GTGGCGCACACGCCCTGGCGCAATCACTTCACGCAATTTCGCAGGGTTTGTCTCTTTCGAAAACTTTCCA
GAGGGCGCCAGCTCAGGCCACTGGGGCAACGCGATTGCCCGATTTCGTACCAATGGCGGAACGCCTTTCG
ACTATATCCCGCATGAGCACGATGTTGGCATGACGGCAATATTCGGGCCTATCGGGAGGGGTAAGACGAC
GCTCATGATGTTTGTTCTAGCCATGCTCGAACAGAGCATGGTCGACCGTGCAGGTACGGTCGTGTTCTTT
GACAAGGACCGGGGTGGCGAATTGCTGGTTCGCGCCACAGGAGGAACATATTTGGCACTTCACAGAGGCA
CACCCAGCGGGTTGGCGCCGTTGCGTGGCCTAGAAAACACAGCAGCCTCACACGATTTTCTGCGCGAATG
GATCGTGGCTCTCATCGAGAGTGATGGTCGGGGTGGGATTTCTCCGGAAGAGAACCGCCGTCTGGTCCGT
GGTATCCATCGTCAGCTCTCGTTTGATCCACAAATGCGTTCAATCGCGGGGTTACGTGAATTTTTGTTGC
ATGGGCCCGCCGAAGGCGCAGGAGCGCGGCTCCAACGCTGGTGCCGGGGCCATGCGCTTGGCTGGGCATT
TGACGGCGAAGTTGACGAAGTAAAGTTAGATCCGTCGATTACCGGCTTCGACATGACGCATCTTCTCGAA
TACGAGGAAGTATGCGCTCCCGCTGCAGCATATCTCCTGCATCGGATTGGAGCCATGATCGACGGCCGCC
GTTTTGTGATGAGCTGCGATGAGTTTCGCGCCTATTTGTTAAACCCTAAATTTTCGACTGTCGTCGACAA
ATTCCTCCTGACCGTTCGAAAAAACAACGGGATGCTAATACTGGCAACGCAGCAACCAGAGCATGTTCTG
GAATCGCCGCTAGGAGCCAGCTTGGTTGCGCAATGTATGACGAAGATTTTCTATCCATCACCAACCGCAG
ATCGATCGGCTTATGTCGATGGACTGAAATGTACCGAAAAGGAATTTCAGGCGATCCGTGAAGACATGAC
GGTCGGCAGCCGTAAGTTTCTTCTTAAACGAGAAAGTGGAAGCGTCATCTGCGAATTTGATCTGCGGGAT
ATGCGTGAATATGTCGCCGTGCTTTCGGGGCGTGCCAACACGGTGCGCTTTGCAACTCGACTACGCGAGG
CACAAGAAGGCAACTCATCTGGCTGGCTCAGCGAATTCATGGCCCGTCACCACGAGGCAGAAGATTGATA
AGGTAGGAAACGATGAAGACGACGCAACTTATTGCAACAGTTTTGACCTGCAGCTTTCTATATATTCAGC
CCGCGCGGGCGCAGTTTGTTGTTAGCGACCCGGCAACGGAGGCTGAGACGCTCGCGACTGCGCTCGCGAC
TGCGGAGAATCTCACTCAGACTATAGCGATGGTTACGATGTTGACGTCGGCCTACGGCGTTACTGGACTA
CTGACTTCGCTCAACCAGAAAAATCAGTATCCTTCGACGAAGGACCTAGACAATGAAATGTTTTCGCCGC
GAATGCCAATGTCGACCACGGCACGTGCGATCACCAGCGATACAGATCGTGCAGTCGTGGGTAGTGATGC
TGAAGCGGACCTGTTGCGATCGCAGATCACCGGTTCCGCAAACAGCGCTGGCATTGCGGCTGACAATCTG
GAAACGATGGACAAACGCTTGACGGCGAATGCTGATACGTCTGCTCAGCTTTCCCGATCTCGCAATATCA
TGCAGGCAACCGTGACCAATGGTTTGCTTCTCAAGCAGATCCATGACGCAATGATTCAAAATGTACAGGC
GACAAGCCTATTAACGATGACTACCGCGCAGGCCGGCCTTCACGAGGCGGAAGAGGCGGCCGCTCAACGC
AAGGAGCATCAAAAGACCGCTGTCATCTTTGGTGCCCTCCCCTAAGGCTGGGCGATTTGTTCATCCGCCC
GCATCCTCGCCGAATGCGAGCTCATTTTATCCAACATTATGCGACAAACCAGTCAAGTTCAGGTCCAATC
GATGAATTTCACGATTCCGGCGCCGTTTACGGCCATTCATACGATCTTCGATGTAGCCTTCACGACAGGC
TTGGACTCGATGCTTGAGACTATCCAGGAGGCGGTGAGTGCGCCATTGATCGCCTGTGTCACTCTTTGGA
TTATTGTTCAGGGTATTTTAGTCATACGCGGCGAAGTCGATACCCGTAGCGGTATCACTCGGGTGATCAC
GGTCACCATCGTTGTTGCTCTAATTGTTGGGCAGGCTAACTACCAAGACTATGTGGTTTCCATCTTCGAA
AAGACGGTCCCAAACTTTGTTCAGCAGTTTAGTGTAACCGGCTTGCCTCTGCAGACTGTTCCGGCACAGT
TGGATACAATGTTCGCCGTGACCCAGGCCGTTTTTCAGAAAATCGCATCCGAAATCGGTCCGATGAACGA
CCAGGACATCCTTGCTTTCCAAGGGGCACAGTGGGTCCTTTACGGCACGCTCTGGTCTGCCTTCGGAGTT
TACGACGCCGTTGGAATTCTCACGAAAGTGCTTCTCGCGATCGGGCCTCTGATCCTCGTCGGATATATTT
TTGATCGCACGCGGGACATCGCAGCTAAGTGGATCGGGCAACTTATCACCTACGGTCTCTTGCTTCTCCT
CTTAAACCTCGTGGCAACGATCGTCATCCTAACCGAAGCGACTGCGCTCACCCTTATGCTTGGTGTAATC
ACCTTCGCCGGTACGACCGCGGCCAAGATCATTGGTCTTTACGAACTCGATATGTTTTTTCTGACAGGGG
ATGCGCTCATTGTCGCTTTGCCGGCGATCGCCGGCAACATTGGAGGCAGTTACTGGAGCGGCGCAACCCA
ATCTGCCAGCAGCTTGTACCGTCGCTTCGCTCAGGTTGAGCGAGGCTAGGTCGCGCAAAAATTCGCCTCA
ATGGAGAATTCTATGAAGTATTGCCTGCTGTGCCTAGTTGTCGCTTTGAGCGGCTGCCAGACAAACGACA
CATTAGCGAGCTGCAAAGGCCCGATCTTCCCGCTGAATGTGGGGCGATGGCAGCCTACTCCGTCAGATCT
TCAGCTCGGCAATTCGGGTGGACGCTATGACGGGGCCTGAATATGCCATGCTAGTGGCGCGCGAAAGCCT
TGCCGAGCACTATAAGGAAGTAGAAGCCTTTCAAACCGCGCGAGCGAAATCGGCGCGACGTCTCTCCAAA
CTCATTGCAGCTGTCGCAGCTATCGCGATTTTGGGAAATGTTGCTCAAGCGTTCGCTATAGCCACAATGG
TGCCGTTGAGCAGGCTTGTGCCCGTATATCTATGGATACGGCCGGACGGCACCGTTGACAGCGAGGTGTC
TGTCTCGCGATTGCCTGCAACTCAAGAGGAGGCCGTCGTTAACGCCTCATTGTGGGAGTACGTTCGCCTG
CGCGAGAGTTATGATGCCGACACCGCTCAGTACGCCTACGACCTGGTATCGAACTTCAGTGCCCCAACAG
TGCGCCAGGATTACCAGCAATTCTTCAACTATCCCAATCCCAGTTCGCCTCAAGTCATTCTTGGCAAACG
CGGCAGGGTGGAGGTCGAGCACATCGCTTCAAATGATGTAACTCCAAGCACGCAGCAAATTCGCTATAAA
AGGACCCTCGTCGTTGACGGCAAAATGCCTGTGGTGAGTACGTGGACCGCGACAGTTCGCTACGAAAAGG
TGACCAGCTTGCCCGGCAGATTGAGACTAACCAACCCGGCAGGTCTGGTTGTCACCTCCTATCAGACATC
GGAAGATACCGTTTCAAACGTAGGCCACAGCGAACCATGATCAGAAAAGCACTTTTCATTTTAGCATGTT
TATTTGCCGCTGCGACTGGTGCGGAGGCTGAAGACACTCCAATGGCGGGCAAGCTAGATCCGCGCATGCG
TTATTTGGCTTACAATCCCGATCAAGTGGTGCGCCTCTCGACGGCGGTTGGAGCTACTTTGGTCGTAACA
TTCGCCACGAACGAAACGGTGACAGCGGTTGCCGTTTCAAATAGCAAAGATCTAGCAGCCCTACCGCGGG
GAAATTATCTATTTTTCAAGGCAAGCCAGGTCCTCACGCCTCAGCCAGTAATCGTGCTAACCGCAAGCGA
CTCCGGGATGCGCCGTTATGTTTTCAGTATAAGTTCCAAGACTCTGTCCCACCTCGATAAAGAGCAGCCC
GATCTCTATTACAGCGTCCAATTCGCCTACCCCGCCGACGATGCGGCGGCTCGGCGAAGGGAGGCACAAC
AGAAGGCTGTTGTGGACAGACTACACGCGGAAGCACAATATCAACGGAAAGCTGAGAATTTATTGGATCA
GCCTGTCACAGCCCTTGGTGCGGCGGACAGTAATTGGCACTACGTCGCCCAAGGCGATCGTTCGCTGTTG
CCACTCGAAGTCTTCGACAATGGATTTACGACGGTATTCCACTTTCCGGGCAATGTACGCATACCCTCCA
TCTACACCATCAATCCTGATGGCAAGGAAGCTGTTGCCAACTATTCAGTTAAAGGGAGCGATGTCGAGAT
TTCTTCGGTTTCCCGAGGTTGGCGTCTGAGGGATGGCCACACAGTACTATGTATCTGGAACACCGCTTAC
GATCCCGTTGGCCAAAGGCCGCAAACGGGCACGGTGAGGCCCGATGTGAAACGCGTCCTGAAGGGGGCGA
AGGGATGAATAACGATAGTCAGCAAGCGGCACATGAGGTTGATGCATCTGGATCCCTGGTCTCCGACAAA
CATCGCCGGCGTCTTTCGGGGTCTCAGAAATTGATCGTCGGAGGTGTCGTTCTCGCGTTATCATTAAGCC
TCATTTGGCTAGGTGGGCGCCAAAAGAAGGTGAATGAGAACGCATCGCCGTCAACTTTGATCGCAACAAA
CACCAAGCCATTTCATCCAGCTCCGATTGAGGTGCCGCCGGATCCTCCAGCGGTTCAAGAGGCTGTTCAG
CCTGCTGCTCCTCTACCGCCGAGGGGCGAACCGGAGCGGCATGAGCCACGGCCGGAAGAAACACCGATTT
TTGCATATAGCAGCGGCGATCAAGGGGTCAGCAAACGCGCCATTCAGGGCGACACGGGCCGAAGACAAGA
AGGCAAGCGTGACGACAACTCCTTGCCGAATGGCGAAGTGTCCGGCGAGAACGATTTGTCGATACGTATG
AAACCCACCGAGCTGCAGCCCAGCAGCGCCACGCTCTTGCCGCACCCCGATTTTATGGTAACGCAAGGGA
CAATAATTCCGTGCATCTTGCAAACCGCAATCGACACAAATTTGGCAGGCTATGTAAAGTGTGTCTTGCC
TCAGGATATTCGTGGAACAACGAACAATATCGTGCTTCTTGATCGTGGCACCACCGTTGTTGGCGAAATA
CAGCGTGGCTTGCAACAGGGAGATGGGCGCGTTTTTGTGTTGTGGGATCGCGCCGAGACACCTGACCATG
CGATGATCTCGTTAACATCGCCAAGCGCGGACGAACTCGGTCGCTCAGGATTGCCGGGCTCGGTCGACAG
CCACTTCTGGCAGCGTTTTAGCGGAGCTATGCTCTTGAGTGTTGTTCAAGGCGCCTTCCAGGCAGCTAGC
ACCTACGCCGGCAGCTCGGGTGGCGGGATGAGCTTCAACAGCTTTCAAAATAACGGTGAGCAGACAACTG
AGACAGCCCTTAAGGCAACCATCAACATACCGCCAACCCTGAAGAAGAATCAGGGTGACACCGTTTCCAT
TTTCGTAGCACGGGACCTCGATTTCTTTGGTGTTTACCAGCTCCGCCTGACTGGCGGCGCCACGCGGGGG
AGGAACCGCCGCTCTTAATGAATTCAAATTTCCGCTTAGAGATAGGATACATTGTAAATGGAAGTGGATC
CGCAACTACGCTTTCTTCTGAAGCCGATTTTGGAATGGCTCGATGACCCGAAGACTGAAGAAATTGCGAT
CAATCGACCTGGAGAGGCATTTGTGCGCCAAGCCGGCATTTTTACCAAGATGCCTTTGCCCGTCTCTTAT
GATGATCTTGAAGATATCGCTATTTTAGCGGGCGCGCTGAGAAAGCAGGATGTCGGACCACGTAACCCCC
TCTGCGCCACTGAACTTCCTGGTGGTGAACGACTACAAATCTGTCTGCCGCCGACCGTTCCCTCGGGCAC
CGTCAGCTTGACCATTCGACGGCCAAGCTCGCGTGTTTCTGGTCTTAAAGAAGTCTCCTCCCGTTATGAT
GCTTCGAGGTGGAACCAGTGGCAGACACGAAGGAAACGCCAAAATCAGGATGATGAAGCTATCCTTCAGC
ATTTTGACAACGGGGATTTGGAAGCGTTTCTGCACGCATGCGTCGTCAGCCGACTGACGATGTTGCTATG
TGGCCCTACCGGAAGCGGCAAGACAACAATGAGCAAGACCTTGATCAGCGCCATCCCCCCCCAGGAAAGG
CTAATCACCATAGAAGATACGCTCGAACTCGTCATTCCACACGATAATCATGTTAGACTACTCTACTCCA
AGAACGGTGCTGGGCTGGGTGCTGTGAGCGCCGAGCACTTGCTCCAAGCAAGTCTGCGTATGCGGCCGGA
CCGGATATTGCTTGGCGAGATGCGCGACGATGCAGCATGGGCTTATCTGAGTGAAGTCGTCTCGGGACAT
CCGGGATCGATTTCAACAATACACGGCGCGAATCCAATCCAAGGATTCAAGAAACTGTTTTCCCTTGTCA
AAAGTAGCGCCCAAGGTGCTAGCTTGGAAGATCGCACACTGATTGACATGCTCTCTACGGCGATCGATGT
CATCATTCCATTCCGTGCCTATGAGGACGTTTATGAAGTAGGCGAGATCTGGCTCGCGGCGGACGCACGA
CGCCGGGGCGAGACCATAGGCGATCTCCTTAATCAATAGTAGCTGTAACCTCGAAGCGTTTCACTTGTAA
CAACGATTGAGAACTTTTGTCATAAAATTGAAATACTTGGTTCGCATTTTCGTCATCCGCGGTCAGCCGC
AATTCTGACGAACTGCCCATTTAGCTGGAGATGATTGTACATCCTTCACGTGAAAATTTCTCAAGCGCTG
TGAACAAGGGTTCAGATTTTAGATTGAAAGGTGAGCCGTTGAAACACGTTCTTCTTATCGATGACGATGT
CGCTATGCGGCATCTTATTATCGAATACCTTACGATCCACGCCTTCAAAGTGACCGCGGTAGCCGACAGC
ACCCAGTTCACTAGAGTACTCTCTTCCGCGACGGTCGATGTCGTGGTTGTTGATCTAAATTTAGGTCGTG
AAGATGGGCTTGAGATCGTTCGAAATCTGGCGGCAAAGTCTGATATTCCAATCATAATTATCAGTGGCGA
CCGCCTTGAGGAGACGGATAAAGTTGTTGCACTCGAGCTAGGAGCAAGTGATTTTATCGCTAAGCCGTTT
AGTACGAGAGAGTTTCTTGCACGCATTCGGGTTGCCTTGCGCGTGCGCCCCAACGTTGTCCGCTCCAAAG
ACCGACGGTCTTTTTGTTTTACTGACTGGACACTTAATCTCAGGCAACGTCGCTTGATGTCCGAAGCTGG
CGGTGAGGTGAAACTTACGGCTGGAGAGTTCAATCTTCTCCTCGCGTTTTTAGAGAAACCCCGCGACGTT
CTATCGCGCGAGCAACTTCTCATTGCCAGTCGAGTACGCGACGAGGAGGTTTACGACAGGAGTATAGATG
TTCTCATTTTGCGGCTGCGCCGCAAACTTGAGGCGGATCCGTCAAGCCCTCAACTGATAAAAACAGCAAG
AGGTGCCGGTTATTTCTTTGACGCGGACGTGCAGGTTTCGCACGGGGGGACGATGGCAGCCTGAGCCAAT
TGCATTTGGCTCTTAATTATCTGGCTCAAAAGGTGACTGAGGACGCGGCCAGCGGCCTCAAACCTACACT
CAATATTTGGTGAGGGGTTCCGATAGGTCCCTCTTCACCAATTGCTCGATGGCTTCTCTCCAGCAAAGAA
TGACGCGAGCGCGGCGGTAGCCAGCTTGTGGCCGAAAGCTCGAGCGGTCTCCAACCCCAACGGATCAAAA
TGACTTCGAGCGACCTCGAGCAACGCAACCGGGAACATGCGTGAGGTCTGAACGAGAACGGATTTTTCTG
TAGTTGAAGGGATCGGATAACTTTTCGGGGCCACGCGAAATGATCCATCTGCCAGCATGCTTTCGAAATC
GTCCAACGCGCGCCTTAAAATCATTTGTAGCGACTTCGAGGGACTGTATTGCCGAACGAGGTTGTCATAT
GTTTTCGACACTTGAGGCGCGGGCGGTCGCGCTGAAAGAAAAACCTGGAGCTTTTTCGGGGACGGAGGTG
GACTAAGGGCATCCACAGTTAGCTTAAGTTGTCGATCGGGACTGTAAATGTGATCGGCGACGAGAGGCTC
ACGTTGCTGGTCTTTCTCGTCGGCTTTTTCAGGCAAGTGCTGGAGGTCCAGCTTCTGGGGAACAAGTGTC
GGGTTGGGATGGTGGATCTCGGGTCGAGCACCAGCAAGCCGCCGTGCTTCGCCGACCGACAATGCGGGCT
TGCGAATTGCCATCTTCAAGCCTCCAAGATTTTGCTGATCAGTTTCGAAATGACCACGACTTCCTCCATC
GCAATCCGAAGATTCCTCTCTATGAGGCGCATCGTCGGATCAGTTCCCGTGTTTAGTAATGTAAGATGCA
ACATGCCGCGTTCTTTCATCGCGGCAAATGCATCTCTTTCATGCATGGGAGACGGTACAACTGGAAGGCT
CTCTAGCGTCTCTGACATCCTGCGTTGCGATGTTGTCAATCGGCCGACCGGGACGCGTTGGCGCAAAACA
GCTGTAGGAATTGCCAAATTTTCACTCAACAGCAGCTCGATGACGTAGCGGTAGGTAGATAGTGCCTCAT
CGATGTCGAGCGGCGTTAGCATGGTGGGGATCAGAAGCAGGTTTGAGCTAGCGATGATTGTGTTGTTGAG
CTCGCTCGAGCCGCCACGCGTATCGGCCAACGCATAATCAAATCCTTCGAGCTCGGCATTTTCATAGGCT
GCTTCAAGAAGGGGCATTTCGTCGGCGGAATAGACTTCACAGCGAGGATCCCAGGTACTGCTTTGTAAGG
CGTTTTCTCTCCATCGCGTCAGAGGCCGGTTTTCGTCGGCATCAAAGAGGGCCACTCGTTTACCGTCATT
TGCCAAAGCAGCGCAAAGGCCCATGAGTGCGGTGGTTTTGCCAGCACCCCCTTTGAAAGAACAAAACGTC
AAAAGTTGCATATTCTGATCCCGCCTATCCTGTGAAACCGGAGTGCATTTGTATTTTTGTTCGTATAAAT
GTTTTTGTGATTATCGATGAGTAAAAGCGTTGTTACACTATTTTTATTTCACATTCGTTATAAGACAATT
GCAAATGTAGCAAGTATATTCAGTATTGACTGTAAATGTACTGTTGATTTCATATTGAGCAGGGCTAGAC
TTCCATCCGTCTACCCGGGCACATTTCGTGCTGGAGTATCCAGACCTTCCGCTTTCTTTGGAGGAAGCTA
TGTCAAAACACACCAGAGCCACGTCGAGTGAGACTACCATCAACCAGCATCGATCCCTGAAAGTTGAAGG
GTTCAAGGTCGTGAGTGCCCGTCTGCGATCGGCCGAGTATGAAACCTTTTCCTATCAAGCGCGCCTGCTG
GGACTTTCGGATAGTATGGCAATTCGCGTTGCGGTGCGCCGCATCGGGGGCTTTCTCGAAATAGATGCAG
ACACACGAGAAAAGATGGAAGCCATACTTCAGTCCATCGGAATACTCTCAAGCAATGTATCCATGCTTCT
ATCTGCCTACGCCGAAGACCCTCGATCGGATCTGGAGGCTGTGCGAGATGAACGTATTGCTTTTGGCGAG
GCTTTCGCCGCCCTCGATGGACTACTGCGCTCCATTTTGTCCGTATCCCGGCGACGGATCGACGGTCGCT
CGTTACTGAAAGGTGCCTTGTAGCACTTGACCACGCACCTGACGGGAGAAAATTGGATGCCCGATCGCGC
TCAAGTAATCATTCGCATTGTGCCAGGAGGTGGAACCAAGACCCTTCAGCAGATAATCAATCAGCTGGAG
TACCTGTCCCGAAAGGGAAAGCTGGAACTGCAGCGTTCAGCCCGGCATCTCGATATTCCCGTTCCGCCGG
ATCAAATCCGTGAGCTTGCCCAAAGCTGGGTTACGGAGGCCGGGATTTATGACGAAAGTCAGTCAGACGA
TGACAGGCAACAAGACTTAACAACACACATTATTGTAAGCTTCCCCGCAGGTACCGACCAAACCGCAGCT
TATGAAGCAAGCCGGGAATGGGCAGCCGAGATGTTTGGGTCAGGATACGGGGGTGGCCGCTATAACTATC
TGACAGCCTACCACGTCGACCGCGATCATCCACATTTACATGTCGTGGTCAATCGTCGGGAACTTCTGGG
GCAGGGGTGGCTGAAAATATCCAGGCGCCATCCCCAGCTGAATTATGACGGCTTACGGAAAAAGATGGCA
GAGATTTCACTTCGTCACGGCATAGTCCTGGATGCGACTTCGCGAGCAGAAAGGGGAATAGCAGAGCGAC
CAATCACATATGCTGAATATCGACGCCTTGAGCGGATGCAGGCTCAAAAGATTCAATTCGAAGATACAGA
TTTTGATGAGACCTCGCCTGAGGAAGATCGTCGGGACCTCAGTCAATCGTTCGATCCATTTCGATCGGAC
GCATCTGCCGGCGAACCGGACCGTGCAACCCGACATGACAAACAACCGCTTGAACCGCACGCCCGTTTCC
AGGAGCCCGCCGGCTCCAGCATCAAAGCCGACGCACGGATCCGCGTACCATTGGAGAGCGAGCGGGGTGC
CCAACCATCCGCGTCCAAAATCCCTGTAACTGGGCATTTCGGGATTGAGACTTCGTATGTCGCTGAAGCC
AGCGTGCCCAAACAAAGCGGCAATTCCGATACTTCTCGCCCGGTGACTGACGTTGCCATGCACACAGTCG
AGCGCCAGCAGCGATCAAAACGACGTCATGACGAGGAGGCAGGTCCGAGCGGAGCAAACCGTAAAAGATT
GAAGGCCGCGCAAGTTGATTCCGAGGCAAATGTCGGTGAGCCCGACGGTCGCGATGACAGCAACAAGGCG
GCTGATCCGGTGTCTGCTTCCATCCGTACCGAGCAACCGGAAGCTTCTCCAACGTGTCCGCGTGACCGTC
ACGATGGAGAATTGGGAGAACGCAAACGTGCAAGAGGTAATCGTCGCGACGATGGGCGCGGGGGGACCTA
GAGACAGGAAGGACCGAATAATGGCAAATGGTCAGTTCACGATACGCTCTGCTCGCCCGGCCTCCGTCGG
ACTGACAGGCGAACGGCGTGGAGCCGCATCCGCCTCTAGCTCTGCACTGTCCAATGTTCAAAGAGATGTT
AGGGATAGGCTGATTCCAACTAGCTCACCAAGATTACCAAATGCAGCCATATTGCGTGATTCCTCGGGAA
GAGCGTCGACTGGTCTGCGGTACATGGCGGCTACTCTTCATTGGTCTGCGATCGCGCCATTATCGCTAAT
AAACAGCAACGACCTGGCTCCGGCCGCTTATGACTTTGAGACGCGAAATAACGCAAGAAATGTGACTGCC
AAAGTCGGCAGGGCAGTCCCTGTTCCCAAGCAAGGCGGGCTCGGCAAAACGCTCGCACCCGTACCCCTTA
GTACACGTATATCAAGGGTCAATTCCGACCGAAGACTGCCCGCTGACGCAGAAGACCGCCCTGAAACGCG
CGACCCCCAGAAAGGACGTGGCAGTCATGGTGCGACGCCAACCTTACATGAAAAGATTGGAACCGCGTTT
GCTCGAAGATTGCGAAAGCATACGTACTATATTGTTTGCAGTTGCTGCCAGACCCGGAGCGCGTTGACGA
TGGGTGCAAAGATTTCGGTGAAGTCATGAACTCCAGCAAGACTTCGCCCCAGCGTATGACCCTGAGCATC
GTATGTTCGCTGGCAGCCGGTTTTTGTGCGGCCAGCTGCTATGTAACGTTCCGCCGGGGCTTCAACGGCG
AAGCGATGATGACGTTCGACGTTTTCGCTTTTTGGTATGAGACCCCGCTTTACTTGGGTTATGCCAGCAC
CGTCTTCTGGCGTGGTTTATCTGTTGTCATCTTTACCTCGCTGATCGTTCTTTCAAGTCAGCTCATCATA
TCGCTGCGCAATCAGAAGCATCATGGGACAGCTCGTTGGGCAGAAATTGGCGAAATGCGGCATGCTGGTT
ATCTGCAGCGTTACAGTCGCATCAAGGGGCCGATCTTTGGAAAGACATGTGGTCCCCTTTGGTTCGGCAG
TTATTTGACCAATGGCGAACAGCCACACAGTCTTGTCGTCGCGCCAACGCGTGCTGGCAAAGGCGTCGGC
ATCGTCATTCCAACGCTGTTGACCTTCAAGGGCTCGGTAATCGCCCTTGACGTCAAGGGAGAATTGTTTG
AACTGACGTCCAGAGCACGCAAAGCGAGCGGCGACGCAGTTTTCAAGTTCTCCCCCCTAGATCCTGAGCG
GAAGACTCATTGTTACAATCCGGTCCTGGATATTGCCGCACTTCCGCCCGAACGCCAGTTCACTGAAACA
CGCCGTCTAGCTGCGAACCTTATTACGGCTAAGGGAAAGGGAGCAGAAGGCTTTATTGACGGCGCACGTG
ACCTGTTCGTCGCGGGAATCCTTACCTGCATTGAGCGTGGCACACCAACGATTGGCGCGGTATATGACCT
ATTTGCGCAGCCTGGCGAAAAGTATAAGCTTTTTGCGCAACTCGCGGAGGAAAGCCTAAACAAAGAGGCT
CAGCGTATCTTCGATAATATGGCGGGCAACGACACGAAAATTCTGACATCGTACACCTCTGTGCTGGGCG
ACGGTGGACTGAACCTGTGGGCTGATCCGCTTATCAAAGCAGCGACAAGCCGGTCAGACTTTTCCGTTTA
CGATCTCCGGAGGAAGAAGACCTGCATTTATCTTTGTGTCAGTCCCAACGATCTGGAGGTCTTGGCACCA
CTTATGCGCCTGATGTTTCAGCAGCTCGTGTCAATCTTGCAGAGATCGCTGCCAGGTGAAGACGAGTGCC
ATGAAGTTTTATTTCTCCTCGACGAATTCAAACACCTGGGCAAGCTTGAGGCCATAGAGACCGCGATCAC
AACCATCGCCGGTTACAGAGGCCGCTTTATGTTTATTATTCAAAGTCTTTCGGCCTTGTCGGGCACATAC
GATGACGCAGGAAAACAAAACTTTCTGAGCAATACTGGCGTACAAGTATTTATGGCCACGGCTGATGACG
AAACTCCAACCTACATCTCAAAAGCTATCGGCGAATATACGTTTAAAGCGCGTTCGACCTCTTACAGTCA
AGCCAGAATGTTCGACCACAACATCCAGATTTCTGATCAAGGTGCAGCCCTTTTGCGCCCCGAACAAGTG
CGCCTGCTAGACGATCAGAGTGAAATCGTTCTCATCAAAGGGCGACCTCCACTCAAATTACGAAAGGTGC
AGTATTATTCCGATCGTACGCTGAAAGGCCTTTTCGAACGCCAGATGGGCTCTCTGCCTGAGCCCGCACC
CTTGATGCTTTCCGACTATAGCAACGATCAAGTTCAATACCACTTGGCTCCGATAGCAAATTTTAATGAG
GATGCTGCACCGCAAAACAGAACTGTGGCCGAGGACCATGGAAGTGTTAAAGTCGGTGCTGATATCCCTG
AACGCGTGATGGGAATAAATGGTGACGAGGAACAAGCCGATGCGGGCGAGATACCGCCGGAATCGGTTGT
GCCTCCAGAATTGACGCTCGCTCTGACCGCTCAACAGCAATTGTTGGACCAGATTATTGCACTTCAGCAA
AGATCGAGGTCCGCACCGGCATAGCCTGCGAAATGATCTTAATGGTGCAATTCGTTTCAGGCGGCATGTT
GCGGTTCAACAAAGTGTACGCCAGATCCCAATTGGCCCTTTACGAGGTGTCGGTATGACAGGAAAGTCGA
AAGTTCACATAAGAGGTTCGGCTGACGCGCTTCCTGACGTTCCTGGCGGAAGTACTACCGCCCCTTTTTT
AACCGAACCTTCTCGGGATCAGGTTGATGCCTCGTTTGAGGTCCAAACCGACTACAGCCAGTCTACTTCC
GTGTCGTTTACCTATGATGGTGTTGGACTTGGTCCTGCCGAGCGTGCGGCTTACGAGAACTGGTGCGAAC
CGGGCCGGCCCACTTGGAAAGATCTTATAATCAAGGCACGTGTCGATCCGATTGACGATGTGACCTGGCT
CCGAGATTTAGAAGAGGACACCCCCTCAACCTTCAGATACGAAGGGATGCCTCTGGGCATCGGGGAACGA
CAGGCCTACGAAAATTGGCAAGAGGACGCTCAGCCGACATGGGAAGACCTTGTTGTCAGCGCACGCTTGA
CGGAACTTGGCCGTCCACACGGGATTACCGGCGAGTATACATCCCTCGCAGGATCGAAGAATACAAGTTC
AATTTCATTGAAGCGAAAGCGGAGCAACTTAATTGATGATGAGAATTCATCCGGATCGTTTTCATATGAC
GGGATGAAGCTCGGGGAAGCCGAGCGTTCTGCATATGGTGACTGGGCCGAGGCGGAGCCACCCACGTGGA
AAGATTTGGTATTGAGGGCACGCGTTTCCTCGATCAATGACTCTGCTTGGCTTTTTGATTCACAAACATC
TTCATCATCATTTGAATACAACGGTGTTCCCTTGGGCGAGCCGGAACGGCAGGCTCTCAGACAATGGCAA
GGAGACGCTCAGCCTACCTGGGAAGATCTCGTTGTTAACGCGCGTATGGCAGAACTTTGCCATGCTGGTT
GGATTGAAGGTCAAAAAGGTTGCTTTGAAGAGCGCGGGGAGGCTCTGCCCGCGTCGGAACGCGGTTCGCA
ACGCCCCATTGGTCAACGGACAGATTCCTCCGATTCTTTTGTGTATGATGGCACAAGGCTCGGAGCACCT
GAGCGAACTGCTTATGAACGCTGGAGTAAGAGGGAACGCCCGACTTGGGAAGATCTCATCTTAGATGCAC
ACCAGGCCAGGACTGAAAGTGACGCTGTTACGACCCAAGCGATTGGTCAGTCGTCCTCACCGGTTTTCTT
ATATGAAGGAAAGTCGCTCGGAGACAGGGAACGAAAGGCTTACGAAAAATGGCGGCAGCCAGCCCAACCG
CGATGGCAAAATCTTGTAGTGAACGCTCGTCTGGCAGAAATCGATCCCTCAGCCTGGATTGCCGATGAGC
GCGATCCGCTTGATGATAGCGACGCGCTTGGTCGCCCGTCGTACACAAGCTTGACGGATAGATCAGACGT
CCCTTTAGACGATCAATCAATCTATCGTCGTTCCGACCTAGTAAGGGAACAAGTACCAGAATCGTCTCAA
AGGCAATTCGCAGCATGTTCAGAATCTGAAACGAGGCCTGTGCAATGGTTTACTGCTTCTGGGTCAGATG
CAAACAATACGGAAAATATCACCGCCAGCGATCCCGTCGATCGCACGGGTGGAGTTAAGCGGCTAGGCTC
CAAAAGCGACAGAACCGTTACAGCTTCTATCCATGACGTGAATTCCAGCACAAGGCGACTGTTGCTTAAC
GAATTTGGATCGGAGGCTCCGCGCCCTTCGCCAGAAAAGACTGTTCGCTTAAGAAGCGACAATATTGGCA
CCTATGGGAGCCGGAAAAATGAACGAGCGCGGCTCGCGACCGAAACCGGTGCGTATGAGTCGGAGCATAT
TTTCGGGTTCAAGGCTGTCCACGATACTGCGAGAGCGACGAAAGAGGGCCGGCGTCTCGAAAGGCCCATG
CCCGCCTACCTTGAGGATAAGGGGCTTCATCGCCAACATATTGGCACCGGGAGAGGACGGACCAAACTTG
TCGGGCGCGGATGGCCGGATGACACAAGCTATCGCTCGGATCAAAGGGCAACTCTGTCGGACCCCGTTGC
GCGCTCGGAAGGCGCGACGGCCTCAAATGGGTATCAATTGAACCAATTGGGTTACGCGCACCAACTCGCT
AGCGATGGCCTGCAAAGTGAATCGCCCGATGGTGTTGCCTTGCCAATTCAAGTGGCAACAACGAGCTACA
ACTATACAGTGAGCCGCGATCCTGTCCTTGTTCCGCCGGATAAAAACGAAGCCCCTCAATTGCTGCATCT
TGGTCCCCGTGGTCAAACCGAAGCTGTTCTTGCCCGCGAAACAGCATTGACTGGAAAATGGCCGACTCTC
GAGCGTGAGCAGCAAGTGTATCGCGAGTTTTTGGCCTTATATGACGTAAAAAAAGATCTTGAGGCCAAAT
CAGTCGGCGTAAGACGGAAAAAAAAAGAAGTTATTTCTGCGTTAGACCGAACTGCGCGCTTGATAAGCAC
GTCGCCTTCGAAAGCTCGATCCAAAGCAGAGACTGAAAAAGCCATTGATGAGCTCGATGATCGACGAGTT
TATGATCCGCGTGATCGAGCTCAAGACAAAGCGTTTAAACGCTGATAAGTCGCCAATATAGTGATCATTT
GCAGTATTCGCATCGATCGCTGGTTGATATTCTGCCGCTGGTCGACCGGCTGCTCGTCGCCAAAAATGCT
CACAGGGATACGATGGCCTCGGTCAGGCCGCGTGCGTCCTGTCTTTCCAGTTCCTCCCTTTCAGCTCGAT
TGTGGCATCATTTATTGCCTGCTCATTGCAGTTGAAACGCGATATCCGTTTCAAGACCCGGGTATGGATG
GTACTTTGGAGATATGAGCACTTGCCAGACTTCCCGGTCGGAGACTTAAAAATTCCGATAAGAGGTTACG
GACGACGGACCTTATAAGTGGATCGTCTAGTGGTGGCGCCGATCAAAACAGTTCCGCCCCCGGCTTTGCT
CAAAGTAGCAAAGCAGCTTTATCTCGGGTTGCGGAGGATTTTCTAGAAAACCGCAATTTTGCAGGAGAGA
ACATATGGCCATCATCAAGCCGCATGTGAACAAAAATAGGACAACCTCGCCGATAGAACGTCCGGAGTCT
CTCATAGAGGAAATGAGCGGCAGTCATCCGCCGAGTGGTTTTACCAACCTGGATCTCGCTATGATCGAGC
TGGAGGACTTTGTCCATCGGTGCCCGCTCCCAGAAGACAATCTTGCTGGTCAGAAGGAGTGAGACGATGG
ATCCGTCTAGCAATGAGAATGTCTATGTGGGTCGCGGTCACAACATCGAAAATGATGATGACACTGACCC
CAGGCGTTGGAAGAAGGCGAATATCAGTTCCAACACCATCTCCGATATTCAGATGACGAATGGCGAAGAC
GTACAATCAGGGAGCCCTACCCGAACGGAAGTTGTAAGCCCACGTCTGGATTATGGATCGGTCGACTCCT
CCTCCAGCCTTTATTCTGGCAGCGAGCACGGAAATCAAGCTGAGATTCAAAAAGAGCTGTCCGTCTTGTT
CTCGAACATGTCTTTGCCAGGCAACGATCGGCGCCCGGACGAATACATTCTCGTGCATCAAACGGGACAA
GATGCTTTTACTGGTATTGCCAAAGGCAACCTCGACCAAATGCCCACCAAGGCGGAATTTAACGCGTGCT
GCCGTCTCTACAGGGACGGAGCCGGTAATTACTACCCGCCACCTCTCGCATTCGACAAGATTAGCGTTCC
AGAGCAACTGGAGGAAAAATGGGGGATGATGGAGGCGAAGGAACGTAACAAACTGCGGTTTCAGTACAAG
TTGGACGTATGGAATCATGCGCACGCTGATATGGGGATCACGGGCACAGAGATCTTTTATCAAACAGATA
AGAACATAAAGCTCGACCGGAATTATAAACTAAGACCTGAAGACCGATACGTACAAACAGAAAAATACGG
GCGCCGGGAAATTCAAAAGCGATATCAACACGAACTCCAGGCTGGTTCGCTGCTGCCCGATATTATGATC
AAAACTCCCCAAAATGACATCCACTTCGTGTACAGGTTTGCCGGCGACAATTACGCCAACAAACAGTTCA
GCGAGTTTGAACACACCGTCAAGCGCAGGTATGGCGACGAGACTGAGATCAAATTGAAGTCAAAGTCAGG
CATTATGCATGACTCGAAATATCTGGAATCCTGGGAACGGGGCAGTGCGGATATTCGCTTCGCGGAATTC
GTTGGGGAAAATAGAGCTCACAATCGGCAGTTTCCAACTGCGACAGTAAATATGGGACAGCAGCCAGACG
GGCAGGGCGGTTTGACCCGCGACCGTCATGTGAGCGTTGACTTCCTAATGCAAAGCGCACCCAATTCGCC
TTGGGCGCAAGCTTTGAAAAAGGGAGAACTGTGGGATCGCGTTCAGTTGCTTGCTCGCGACGGCAACCGC
TATCTGTCGCCGCCCAGATTGGAATATTCTGACCCTGCACATTTCACCGAGTTGATGAACCGGGTTGGTT
TACCCGCATCGATGGGTCGGCAAAGCCATGCGGCTAGTATCAAATTCGAAAAGTTTGACGCGCAGGCAGC
GGTTATTGTCTTAAATGGCCCAGAGTTACGTGACATTCATGACTTGTCTCCTGAAAAACTGCAAAATTTG
TCCACCAAAGATGTCATCGTCGCCGATCGCAATGAGAATGGTCAGAGAACTGGCACGTACACCAGCGTCG
CGGAATATGAGCGCTTGCAGTTAAGGCTGCCACCCGATGCAGCGGGGGTGCTTGGTGAAGCAACTGACAA
ATATTCACGTGATTTCGTTCGGCCAGAGCCGGCGTCGCGTCCAATCAGTGACAGCCGCAGGATATACGAA
AGTCGACCGCGTAGCCAAAGCGTCAACAGCTTTTGACGTTCCTGCTGCCGCGTCAACGAGGAAGCTCGTT
TGACCCGGGTTTGCCAATGAAAGGGCTCAATCATGGTGAACACTACAAAGAAAAGTTTTGCGAAGTCGCT
TACGGCAGATATGCGCCGTTCTGCTCAGCGCGTTGTCGAGCAAATGCGAAAAGCATTGATTACCGAAGAA
GAGGCGCTCAAGCGGCAAGCCAGACTGGAGAGTCCCGATAGGAAGCGAAAGTATGCTGCTGATATGGCGA
TAGTCGACAAACTCGACGTAGGGTTTCGAGGCGAAATAGGCTATAAAATTCTTGGAAATAACCGGCTTCG
AGTAGACAACCATAAAGAATTAACGCGTGAGCACGGTAGACTTCGCAAAACCAAAACGGTTCTGAAGCGT
AACCCGGTGACGCAGGAAGTCTATTTGGGTTTATATGAAAGGAAGTCCTGGTTAAGTGTCAGCAGCCATT
TGTATGCTGCGGACGGCACACTCCGCATGAAGCACGTGAAATACAAAGACGGACGTTTTGAGGAAAAATG
GGAGCGCGACGAAAATGGCGACCTGATCCGCACAAGGTACGCCAACCGTGGCAGGCTCTTTCAACCTGTA
TCCGAGAAAATGGGCGCGCCGTATCGGAGCGGCCCTGACGACCGGCTCTATCGCGATCTAACCCGTCGAA
ACGGTTTCAGACGGGAGACATTCGAACGGGACGATCACGGAAACCTCGAGCGTATCGGCAGCAACCATGT
CGGCTTTTCCAAGATTTCAGTGAAGGCACCCAATCGTCAAACCTCCCAGACGAAGATTCAAAAACTTGGT
GGCGCTTTCAACAAATCTTTTAGGTCCCTTCTGGACAAGGAGGGCAATGAAATGGGCCGCGATATTTTGA
GCCATCGACGGCTCTATAACAAGCGGTCTGCTGTCTACGATGAAGCTACCGGACAATTGAAGAGTGCCAA
GCATACCTTCGGCAAGATCTACAGGAGCGAAACCGAATATCTCAGCGCGGGCCTCAAGAAGGTTTCAAAA
AAGATACTCGGGGTGACGGTCTACCGGAAATTTGCGGCGCTCAGCGAGCGAGAATCCGAGGCTGAGAGAC
TGCGTAGTTTTGAATCCGGTGCGCATCGCCAGATCTGGCAGGAGCGGGCAGCGATTCCCGGTTCGCCCCT
CCCGGAGACTGATGACATTCATTTCGCACAGCAGTCGCACCTAGCCAAAGCCAACCCTGATCACGTCGAA
GCTGACGTCACGCGTGTGACAGATCAACATGTTGATGTTGCTGGACAAACATCATCGTCTCCCCAACGGA
ACTTGGAAGGATGGTTAGATTCTCAATCACGATACAAGCCAGCAAACATGCTGTTGTCAAATCCAGACCT
TCAAGCGAACGGACCTCGCCCATACGAAGGGTTAGCTCATCTCACCCTCCGGCGCGATAATGAATCTGAC
GGGCACAAGGAGAATGATCAGCGGCTGCGACATTTCTCCCAGCCAGAGCCGTTGGTGTTACCGCATCCCG
GGTCGCCGGAAATAACTAAGGTGTTTGGCTCGCGGGGAGAGCCGGCACACCCGAGTGGAAATCTGCACAC
GGCGGTTGGAGAAACGGCTTGCGAAGGACCGGTGATGTCTTCATCCTCGGACAATCATCAGCCAGCTCCA
GGACAGCAAGAACTTTTAAGTTTCCTTCATAATGCGCCAGCCCCAGTTTCTGTGGCAATACATGATGATC
AAGAGCGACTTGCGGGGGAGGCGCCCGGCGGCTCTTTCAGAGGTAGCTCAGGGCGAACGAGTTCAATGTC
GGAGAGTATCTTCGACGAAGATGTACAAGGGCATTTGGTACGGGATTATTCGATCAATACTACTAACGGG
TTTATTGACCCGCAATCGTTGTTCGGTGAACCGGACTTATCGAGAGGTCCAAAATCGGGGCCAGAAATTC
CATCGGAAGATTACCATTTGTCAGCTTCGGAACAGGAAAATTTGCTGAATCAATTGCTTAGTGTGCCACT
GCCGGTTCCTTCACCGAAGCCCGAATGCGCGAGGTCTATGATTTTCGAAGGTTCACGTTCAAGAGAGCGT
TCCACCTCCAGAGGGTTCTAAGGTGGAACGCGTCTAGGCTTGCCTATCATCACCACCTCATGATGGTCGC
GGCTTAGGGATAACAGGGTAATAAGCTTGGACCTAAAGTCGTTAATTAAGCTATAGTGCAGTCGGCTTCT
GACTAGATAGCTTTCTGAGCCGCCGATTTTCCTCCTCGAGTTGGATGAACTCGCCGAGTTCATCGTCAAC
TGAAACAGACACGGCCGGATTCTGTGAGACAGGTTGAACCGCAGCTCTCTTCCATTGATAATAGGTCTGA
ACGGAAATACCCACGATCTTAACGGCGTCCTTCAAGGTTGCGCCGCCAGCGACCTGAGCTTCGATTTGAC
CGATCTTCTCCAGTTTTTCTCGGTTGCTGAGGCCGCGCGTTTTCGGCTTCACGGATTTGAACGATCCCGT
GCGGGCTGTTTCGGCTGGTGCTTTCTTTGCTCTTCTACCTCTAGGAGCAGCCGGCTCAACTTCGGCAGCA
GCAGTACCGTCCGGCGGATTCTGGATCTCTTCGTCAGCCATTAATCGTCCTCTGTGTGGGTTATTGCTTT
GTCTGCCAGCTCGATCCAAGAGTCAACGTTTGTGCCTAGCGCAGTAAATAGGCAGTGCTCCGCGACTACA
TGCCTCGGCCGGCAAAATACCGCCGCATGTAGAGCAGGCTCTCCTTCACGATCAACGATCGGCATGGGGC
CTTCGTGCTTGTTGAGTAATGTTATCGCTCCCATCAGAGCACGCTTGGTACTCCGGGAATCGGATGGTCT
GTCGATCATCCAAAAAACGCTCATGTTTTCAACCTATTAGGTCTGTGGTCAGCTGACCACAGACCATCCT
GCTCCATACTCGCTAATTCTAGCCAAACCGCAACGTCCCCTGCCCGCTAGCCTTCAAGAGCGCCATTATC
ATCGGGCCAAGTGAAAACTTCCCGAGTTCGCTCCGCCGTGTCAGATCTCGGAGATAGCCCCCAGGCGAAT
TGATGAAGTTCGCTCGCTCCAAAATGCACGCCATCGCTGCTGCCGCATTCTCCGGTCCCATTGCCTCACA
CGCGTCTTGGTAAGCCGACGGGCTGACCCCCAGCATAGACCGAACCACCACCGCAGCCGACATGAGGTCA
CGCCAGCTAGCAACCGCACCGCTCGGCCCATAATTGCCAATGGTCGGGCACGCTTTCAGGATCATCCCGA
GGGGGAACGCTTTTATCGGCTCGCTCCTTGCCCGGTCTATTTCACTCGGCTTAGCGCCCTGCTCCTTTTC
AGAGCGAGGTTCAAGTTCATTAACGGATTCGGGTTTTGAGTTCTGTATGTGCTGCTCGCTCTGGGCAGCA
TTGGTGCTATTATTTTCTGAATTGTCTCTAATTTCCAACCGGTTGATTATCTCTTCCTGGAGCATCCACA
TCTCTTCGAGAATTGACTCTACATCAGCAAGCGTCGGGGCGCGTGGGATTCTACCCACAAGTTCCACATA
GACTTCCTCGACAGCTTGCCAGTCGCCCTCCGCTCCCTCTTCCATAGCTGCCGTAATTAGCTTCCGAACG
TCCCGTCGGCAAATCGTCAGACTTTCTTTGGCCATCCTGAATGCTGCTCGATCGGCCATGACCTGCTGTG
CCATCATCGCTAGCTCTTCGGACCGCGCGAGAAGCGGAGACAAATCGAAGCCAAACGCGCGCTCGATCTG
ACCAGCGCCATCCTTACGAGCGTAACGCTTTCCGTTGGCGCTATCCTTCCGGACGATCAAGCCTGACTCC
ACGAGCATGGCGATGTGCCTACGCAAAGTCGCGCCAGCCATCCCATGCGCCCGAAGGGCAAGCTGAGCAT
TCGACGGGAAGACGATCAGCTGTGCCTCCTGACGCAACTCCGTTTCCGGGTGAAAGCTCAATAGCGCATC
AAGGACGGCAAGACTGTTGGACTGGATTCCAAGTAGTTCCATCGCCGCGCTCGCGTCCCTAAAGACCTTC
CACTTGTCCGCTGTCTTGCCTTGTTTGATATCGGCCAGCGCCGTCTGGCGCCGCACAAGCGCAAGCGTCA
TTGGCCGCCGCCCGAATGGCGTCGTTACACTTCCTGTCTGCATCATCTTTCACCTTTCAGCAGGCAAAGG
AAATCAGCTCACCAAAACGGCGCTAAAAACTCTTGACGAGGATTCGAGGAAATGCGATTCTGTTCGCGCT
AGAGAGACAGAAGGGCTTCCGCGACGGCGACGTTGAGGGGGCTCTTTTCTTTTGCGGTTTACTCTCCCCG
TTTCCGTTGGTTCTCAGCGTGGTACGCTTGATACAGCGCTGGCACATGATCGAGCACGAAGGTCGCAAAA
TCGGGCGTCGCCTTCCTGTCAATCGTGATTTCCAGTTTGGCCTTGCTCTGCGTCACCTGTGCAATTCTGG
TGCCGTCTGGGGTGGCCATGACCTCGGGAAGTCCACGCGCAACCCGACTGGGCTTCAGACTAGCGATCAC
CGCCTTGAATCGTTCTGCCGATGGCAGCGCTTGAACTTCCTCCGACATAGCATATTTAGCCACGTCGGCC
GGTGAAGAAACTTTCTCAATCAGCTCGGCAAGTTGTTGCCAACTCGGCCGTCCAACACCAGGAGCGGCAC
CAATAGCATCGGTCAGTTCAGAGGGGAGGGCGTCAACGAGCAGAAGCATCTTGGACAAATTGCTCTTGTC
GATCGACATCGCGGCGATGACAATCTCTCGAGAAAACTGCCTGTTCAGGCGATGTGCGAAGCGCGCCTTT
TCGATGAAGGTAAGATCTTCGCGCACATTGTTTTCCTGACCCTGTGCTACGACCACTTGCTCGTCCGTCA
GTTCGCGAACGACCGCCCTGACCGGAAGTCCGAGTTCTGAAACGGCGCGTAGCCGGCGGTGGCCGAAGGC
AACCTGATATCGGCCCGGCTGGCTCGGATGCGGTCGCACAAGGATTGGGACTTGCTGTCCTTGTTCCCGG
ATCGAAGTAAGGAGCCCGTCAATGTCCCCTCGCATACGATCCTGCACGAAAGACGGTTCTATTGACGAGG
CATCCAACTCTATCACTGCCTGACCTTCAGCGAGACGCCGCTCGATCTCTTCGGCACGGCTAAGACGATC
GTTTTGCTCTCGCAGTGCGTTACCAATGTTCGCTGTGAGCTTCGTTGCCGGATCGCGCTCCTTCCTTGTT
ACGCCGAGGAGCGGCATGGAGCGGTTCTTTGCCGTCCTATTGTCGGCGGGCGACGTCTCAGGGGCGTCAG
TTGAGACGCCAAGGATGTGCTTCCGGCTCATGTGGGCCTACCCCATGCTTTTTTGATCAGTGTTTCGATC
TCGTCGTTGACGGCGTTCATCGCCTCCAAGGCTCGATCATAGGTCGAGCGCGTGAACAGGCCACGCTCCA
CTTCGAATAGAGTCTGGTTTGTCAGGCCAGCGTCCGAAACGGCGGTGGTTTTAAGCATCGGAAAATTGAG
GACATTTTCGCCAAAAATCGACCGCAGATAACCTACCATTTGGTTCTGTGGTCCGTCGCTCGGTTCGAAA
CGGGTTATCAGATAGCGCATCCAATTAAACTTGAACTTGGCGCCAGCATTCTCGATTTCACGCAAAAGGT
TCGATGTCATTGCCAGAAACTGGTTCATCGACATCACATCCAGCATCTGCGGATGGACCGTGACAAGAAT
GGACGTCGCCGCAGTCAATGCGGATAGCGTGAGATACCCAAGCTGGGGAGGGCAGTCGATGACCACGACG
TCATAGTTATCCGCGATATCTTCAATTACTTGGCTGATGCGACCATAAAAGAGCGTGTCGCCCTCTTTGC
GGTTCATCAGCGCGCGTGGCGTATCGTGTTCAAACTCCATCAGCTCAAGGTTACCAGGAATCAGGTGGAG
GTCGGGAATGTAAGTCCCTCGGACGACTCGTTCGATTGCGACCTGCTCATCATCATACCTTATAGCGCCG
TAGAGCGTTTCGTTCGGGCCAACGTCCGTCTCCGGTTGGCTCCCAAAGAGTGCAGAAAGGCTCGCTTGAG
GATCGAGATCAATGGCCAAGACTCGATATCCGCGCATAGCGAGGTACTGCGCCAGATGCGCGGCGGTGGT
GGTCTTACCCGACCCACCTTTGAAATTCATCACAGAGATAACCTGAAGCTGCTCGCCGCCTCGACGATGT
GGCAGGTAGCGCCGGTTCCCACGGCCGACCTGATCCATATACTTCCGAATCACATGGATATCTTCAATTG
AGAACATTCGCCTGCCACCTGGGCTCATGCTAACATTCAACTCTGGCATCTCAGACGCGGTCTGCCGTAA
ATATGACTCGCCAACGCCGAGCAGCTTGGACGCCTCCGATGGCCCGAATGTTCGAATACCCTTCTCGGAA
TGCGGCGGGAAAACCTTAAGATGATGTGCTTGAAGTTGGCTCGAGAGGGCATCGGCATGACGCTCCATCA
AGGCCGTCAACCCTACAACTACAGGCGCTGCTTTTAGGACAGACTTCGCCATCTCAAACCCATTCCTTGC
CAGTGGCGATATTTTTCGCGAAACTGGAAAAGTTCCGCCGCTGGCAATTAGCGCCGATTCTGCTGTTTGG
GCAAGAGCTTTTAGGTTAACAGAAGGTTAACGCCCTCAGGTCGAAAAACTCCACCCAACTGTTATTTGTA
TTTATTTCCAATGCCTTAGAGAGATTGCCATTTGAATATGTTCATGTATTGTTTTAGTGATAATCCTACA
ATCGTAACCCAAAAAGAGGTCGCCCTCTGCGCGCCGTCGTCCAATATAGGCGAAGTCACCCTTGCGACTC
AGGCGGATTCTACCTTGTAGGATCGTCGAGCTGCCTCGCGCGTTTCGGTGATGACGGTGAAAACCTCTGA
CACATGCAGCTCCCGGAGACGGTCACAGCTTGTCTGTAAGCGGATGCCGGGAGCAGACAAGCCCGTCAGG
GCGCGTCAGCGGGTGTTGGCGGGTGTCGGGGCGCAGCCATGACCCAGTCACGTAGCGATAGCGGAGTGTA
TACTGGCTTAACTATGCGGCATCAGAGCAGATTGTACTGAGAGTGCACCATATGCGGTGTGAAATACCGC
ACAGATGCGTAAGGAGAAAATACCGCATCAGGCGCTCTTCCGCTTCCTCGCTCACTGACTCGCTGCGCTC
GGTCGTTCGGCTGCGGCGAGCGGTATCAGCTCACTCAAAGGCGGTAATACGGTTATCCACAGAATCAGGG
GATAACGCAGGAAAGAACATGTGAGCAAAAGGCCAGCAAAAGGCCAGGAACCGTAAAAAGGCCGCGTTGC
TGGCGTTTTTCCATAGGCTCCGCCCCCCTGACGAGCATCACAAAAATCGACGCTCAAGTCAGAGGTGGCG
AAACCCGACAGGACTATAAAGATACCAGGCGTTTCCCCCTGGAAGCTCCCTCGTGCGCTCTCCTGTTCCG
ACCCTGCCGCTTACCGGATACCTGTCCGCCTTTCTCCCTTCGGGAAGCGTGGCGCTTTCTCATAGCTCAC
GCTGTAGGTATCTCAGTTCGGTGTAGGTCGTTCGCTCCAAGCTGGGCTGTGTGCACGAACCCCCCGTTCA
GCCCGACCGCTGCGCCTTATCCGGTAACTATCGTCTTGAGTCCAACCCGGTAAGACACGACTTATCGCCA
CTGGCAGCAGCCACTGGTAACAGGATTAGCAGAGCGAGGTATGTAGGCGGTGCTACAGAGTTCTTGAAGT
GGTGGCCTAACTACGGCTACACTAGAAGGACAGTATTTGGTATCTGCGCTCTGCTGAAGCCAGTTACCTT
CGGAAAAAGAGTTGGTAGCTCTTGATCCGGCAAACAAACCACCGCTGGTAGCGGTGGTTTTTTTGTTTGC
AAGCAGCAGATTACGCGCAGAAAAAAAGGATCTCAAGAAGATCCTTTGATCTTTTCTACGGGGTCTGACG
CTCAGTGGAACGAAAACTCACGTTAAGGGATTTTGGTCATGCATGATATATCTCCCAATTTGTGTAGGCG
CGCCTTGGGCTTATTATGCACGCTTAAAAATAATAAAAGCAGACTTGACCTGATAGTTTGGCTGTGAGCA
ATTATGTGCTTAGTGCATCTAACGCTTGAGTTAAGCCGCGCCGCGAAGCGGCGTCGGCTTGAACGAATTT
CTAGCTAGACATTATTTGCCGACTACCTTGGTGATCTCGCCTTTCACGTAGTGGACAAATTCTTCCAACT
GATCTGCGCGCGAGGCCAAGCGATCTTCTTCTTGTCCAAGATAAGCCTGTCTAGCTTCAAGTATGACGGG
CTGATACTGGGCCGGCAGGCGCTCCATTGCCCAGTCGGCAGCGACATCCTTCGGCGCGATTTTGCCGGTT
ACTGCGCTGTACCAAATGCGGGACAACGTAAGCACTACATTTCGCTCATCGCCAGCCCAGTCGGGCGGCG
AGTTCCATAGCGTTAAGGTTTCATTTAGCGCCTCAAATAGATCCTGTTCAGGAACCGGATCAAAGAGTTC
CTCCGCCGCTGGACCTACCAAGGCAACGCTATGTTCTCTTGCTTTTGTCAGCAAGATAGCCAGATCAATG
TCGATCGTGGCTGGCTCGAAGATACCTGCAAGAATGTCATTGCGCTGCCATTCTCCAAATTGCAGTTCGC
GCTTAGCTGGATAACGCCACGGAATGATGTCGTCGTGCACAACAATGGTGACTTCTACAGCGCGGAGAAT
CTCGCTCTCTCCAGGGGAAGCCGAAGTTTCCAAAAGGTCGTTGATCAAAGCTCGCCGCGTTGTTTCATCA
AGCCTTACGGTCACCGTAACCAGCAAATCAATATCACTGTGTGGCTTCAGGCCGCCATCCACTGCGGAGC
CGTACAAATGTACGGCCAGCAACGTCGGTTCGAGATGGCGCTCGATGACGCCAACTACCTCTGATAGTTG
AGTCGATACTTCGGCGATCACCGCTTCCCCCATGATGTTTAACTTTGTTTTAGGGCGACTGCCCTGCTGC
GTAACATCGTTGCTGCTCCATAACATCAAACATCGACCCACGGCGTAACGCGCTTGCTGCTTGGATGCCC
GAGGCATAGACTGTACCCCAAAAAAACAGTCATAACAAGCCATGAAAACCGCCACTGCGCCGTTACCACC
GCTGCGTTCGGTCAAGGTTCTGGACCAGTTGCGTGAGCGCATACGCTACTTGCATTACAGCTTACGAACC
GAACAGGCTTATGTCCACTGGGTTCGAATTCATTACCCTGTTATCCCTAATGCAGAGCCACCCCATCAGG
AATATCGCCCATTCCGTCATCAGCGTGGTGACGTGCATCAGGCGCGCTTGTTGCAGAACTTTAAGTGCTT
CTTTCGATTCGAGATCTCAGCAAAAGTTCTCCGCAAACCTTCACCGCGGGCTTACGTGTCTTTTGTAACA
AATTGCGACGCAGTTGATATCCACTTGAAACATTAGTCCGAAATTATCGAGATCTCCGCTGATAAGGTAT
CGAAATGGCGATAAAATTGGTATTGATACTCGTATTCACACTCTTTCCCGCGGCAGACGCTGCATATGCG
AATGACCGCGCCAACGGTTTCATGTGGTCAAACGGGGGCGAAACTGGAGTGAGGCTTCCTCTTCGGGTGT
TCAATGCCAAGCCAGCCAAGAACACGGTGGCGATCATTTATTCCGGAGACGCTGGATGGCAAAATATCGA
TGAGGCGATTGGTACCTATCTGCAGACGGAAGGGATTCCTGTCATTGGCGTCAGTTCACTTCGGTATTTC
TGGTCGGAGCGGTCCCCAAGCGAAACTGCTAAGGATCTTGGTCACATAATCGATGTCTACACCAAGCATT
TCGGTGTGCAGAATGTTTTACTTGTAGGATATTCTTTCGGCGCGGACGTCATGCCGGCAAGCTTCAATAG
GCTTACGCTTGAGCAAAAAAATCGGGTTAAGCAAATCTCTCTCTTGGCATTGTCACATCAAGTCGACTAT
GTCGTCTCATTTAGGGGCTGGCTCCAACTCGAAACGGAAGGTAAGGGCGGCAATCCTCTGGATGATCTCA
GATCCATTGACCCTGCAATCGTCCAATGCATGTACGGGCGCGAAGACCGTAATAATGCTTGCCCATCTCT
CCGACAGACCGGCGCAGAGGTGATAGGCTTCAGCGGAGGCCATCACTTTGATAATGATTTCAAAAAACTG
TCTACGCGCGTCGTCTCAGGCCTCGTGGCACGCCTAAGTCATCAGTAATCTTTAGTTCCTGCACCGCTTT
AGTATTGACTGGGATAGCGACGCCTGTGATGCAGACATCGGATATTGTGTCGTTAAGTAAAAGGCCTTCG
TCTGATCGCGAGACTCGCTAGTGGTTTTCAGGTGAGTGAGATGTTTTGCCGCAAGTTGCGCTGAGATCGC
ATCTGCCTGCGGCTGCCGCACCTCCAGATTGGCAGCAACAAGATCATCCTTCAAGGGAAGATGCCTATAA
CGCATGTGTTGACGACTTTCGCCTCGTGAATGATCCGGTCTGTTCCCGACAGTGGGATGCCGTCGCGATA
GAGCAGGCTCTCGCGCCAGGAGGAATTTCTCCGATATGACTTCTCTCCTTCTACGTGCCCAAAGCAGCAA
CGAAATCATCTATCGCGGCCAAAAGAGCGGTCATGTGAAAGCACCCTTGCCAGTCAATTCCCTGGCCAAG
GTCAGCACGGCGATACTGCGAGGTGTTGCTACACCACGGAGGCGATCTAGAAGGACGATTTCATCATTTA
GGCCGCACACTCATAAATCAGGTTTGCAAATCGGTCTGATTTTGATTCATTGAGGCTTGACTTGGAGGCC
ACTGATAACCCGTCCCCGCTTTGATGTCACCGATTTCGAATGGACTGTTGTTCAGTCCTTTGTTCCCAAA
TAAGCCGCGTCGCGTGCCGCGCGTTGACGCGGGTGATCAATGTCATCTTGTGGCGCTTCCGGACGGGCCC
GCCCTGGGCAGACGTTCCTGATCGATACGGTTCCTGTACAACCTGCTACAATCGCTTTGTACGATGGCGT
GAGGCAGACGTCTGGGATCATATTCTGAGTGTGATTTCCAAGGCTTTCGATAGAATGTCGTCATGATTGA
CAGTTCCTGTGTCCGCGTCCACCAACATGCGGCGACGGGAAACAGCGGGATCAAGACGATGGCTGTATGG
GACGTTCCCGTGGCGGTTTGACCACCAAGATTCACGCTGTTGTCGATGCCGACGGTTGACCGATCCGTCT
TGCGCTGACAGCGGGTCAAGCCCATGACCGCCGCATGACCGAAACATTTTTACAAATAATCGCTTAGAGT
GCGTTTCTGCTGGCGGACAAGGCATATGATACCAACGCGATAAGAGCATTTGCAAAGCGCAAGCAGGCAT
GGGCCAATATTCCTGCCAAGAGCAATCGGAAGGAAGCTTCCCGTTCATCGAATGGGTTTACAGACAGCGT
AACCTCGCCGAGCATTTTCGTTCTGAGCCTGACCTGACCAACTGCGGCCTGAATAGGTCGATCCGGTTGC
TTAGTCATGGATGCGCGGTTCTCGGTCCATGTTGCGTTCCAAGACGCCGGGCGAGGTTTCTCGCTTCAAT
TGAAATCATAAAGAAGCAATTGAAAATTTTCGAGTAACCGACCCTCCCGATAATCTTCAACATAAAACAA
CGCACTTCTTCCAACGGGAGAGGCGGTGTTAGTTGCGAGCTAAGGAGATAAGGTATGCTTAAGAGATCGG
GGTCGCTTTCTCTTGCCTTGATGGTGAGCTTCTGTTCGTCGAGCCTTGCCACGCCACTCTCATCTGCTGA
GTTTGACCATGTTGCTCGCAAGTGTGCCCCATCAGTTGCGACATCTACGCTTGCGGCGATAGCTAAGGTG
GAGAGTCGCTTTGATCCTTTAGCGATTCATGACAACACGACCGGCGAAACGCTTCACTGGCAAGATCACA
GCCAAGCAACCCAAGTCGTCAGGCGCCGTCTCGATGCACGGCATTCGCTGGATGTTGGCCTCATGCAAAT
AAACTCTCGAAATTTTTCTATGCTCGGTCTGACACCTGACGGTGCGCTCCAGGCGTGCACATCATTATCT
GCCGCTGCAAACATGCTGAAAAGTCGTTATGCAGGCGGCGAAACGATTGACGAGAAGCAATTTGCGCTTC
GTCGGGCGATCTCCGCTTACAACACCGGTAATTTCATCGGCGGTTTTGCAAACGGCTACGTGCGAAAAGT
TGAAACAGCTGCTCAATCGCTGGTGCCCGCGTTAATCGAGCCTCCAAAAGACGATCACGAGGCGCTAAAA
TCCGAAGAGACGTGGGATGTTTGGGGGTCATATCAGCGCCGCTCGCAGGAGGATGGCGCTGGCGGTTTAA
TCGCTCCGCCACCGCCACACCAGGACAACGGCAAATCCGCAGACGACAATCAAGTCTTATTCGACTTATA
C
